>Addgene plasmid #113308 | pTP813 | depositor full sequence | sequence record 213743 | pTP813 sequence 6938 bps
G
[124 nt withheld, positions 2-125]
C
[91 nt withheld, positions 127-217]
A
[49 nt withheld, positions 219-267]
CCTTTGACGTTGGAGTCCACGTTCTTT
[37 nt withheld, positions 295-331]
ACCCTATCTCGGTCTATTCTTTTGATTTATAAGGGATTTTGCCGATTTCGGCCTATTGGTTAAAAAATGA
GCTGATTTAACAAAAATTTAACGCGAATTTTAACAAAATATTAACGTTTACAATTTCAGGTGGCACTTTT
CGGGGAAATGTGCGCGGAACCCCTATTTGTTTATTTTTCTAAATACATTCAAATATGTATCCGCTCATGA
GACAATAACCCTGATAAATGCTTCAATAATATTGAAAAAGGAAGAGTATGAGTATTCAACATTTCCGTGT
CGCCCTTATTCCCTTTTTTGCGGCATTTTGCCTTCCTGTTTTTGCTCACCCAGAAACGCTGGTGAAAGTA
AAAGATGCTGAAGATCAGTTGGGTGCACGAGTGGGTTACATCGAACTGGATCTCAACAGCGGTAAGATCC
TTGAGAGTTTTCGCCCCGAAGAACGTTTTCCAATGATGAGCACTTTTAAAGTTCTGCTATGTGGCGCGGT
ATTATCCCGTATTGACGCCGGGCAAGAGCAACTCGGTCGCCGCATACACTATTCTCAGAATGACTTGGTT
GAGTACTCACCAGTCACAGAAAAGCATCTTACGGATGGCATGACAGTAAGAGAATTATGCAGTGCTGCCA
TAACCATGAGTGATAACACTGCGGCCAACTTACTTCTGACAACGATCGGAGGACCGAAGGAGCTAACCGC
TTTTTTGCACAACATGGGGGATCATGTAACTCGCCTTGATCGTTGGGAACCGGAGCTGAATGAAGCCATA
CCAAACGACGAGCGTGACACCACGATGCCTGTAGCAATGGCAACAACGTTGCGCAAACTATTAACTGGCG
AACTACTTACTCTAGCTTCCCGGCAACAATTAATAGACTGGATGGAGGCGGATAAAGTTGCAGGACCACT
TCTGCGCTCGGCCCTTCCGGCTGGCTGGTTTATTGCTGATAAATCTGGAGCCGGTGAGCGTGGGTCTCGC
GGTATCATTGCAGCACTGGGGCCAGATGGTAAGCCCTCCCGTATCGTAGTTATCTACACGACGGGGAGTC
AGGCAACTATGGATGAACGAAATAGACAGATCGCTGAGATAGGTGCCTCACTGATTAAGCATTGGTAACT
GTCAGACCAAGTTTACTCATATATACTTTAGATTGATTTAAAACTTCATTTTTAATTTAAAAGGATCTAG
GTGAAGATCCTTTTTGATAATCTCATGACCAAAATCCCTTAACGTGAGTTTTCGTTCCACTGAGCGTCAG
ACCCCGTAGAAAAGATCAAAGGATCTTCTTGAGATCCTTTTTTTCTGCGCGTAATCTGCTGCTTGCAAAC
AAAAAAACCACCGCTACCAGCGGTGGTTTGTTTGCCGGATCAAGAGCTACCAACTCTTTTTCCGAAGGTA
ACTGGCTTCAGCAGAGCGCAGATACCAAATACTGTCCTTCTAGTGTAGCCGTAGTTAGGCCACCACTTCA
AGAACTCTGTAGCACCGCCTACATACCTCGCTCTGCTAATCCTGTTACCAGTGGCTGCTGCCAGTGGCGA
TAAGTCGTGTCTTACCGGGTTGGACTCAAGACGATAGTTACCGGATAAGGCGCAGCGGTCGGGCTGAACG
GGGGGTTCGTGCACACAGCCCAGCTTGGAGCGAACGACCTACACCGAACTGAGATACCTACAGCGTGAGC
ATTGAGAAAGCGCCACGCTTCCCGAAGGGAGAAAGGCGGACAGGTATCCGGTAAGCGGCAGGGTCGGAAC
AGGAGAGCGCACGAGGGAGCTTCCAGGGGGAAACGCCTGGTATCTTTATAGTCCTGTCGGGTTTCGCCAC
CTCTGACTTGAGCGTCGATTTTTGTGATGCTCGTCAGGGGGGCGGAGCCTATGGAAAAACGCCAGCAACG
CGGCCTTTTTACGGTTCCTGGCCTTTTGCTGGCCTTTTGCTCACATGTTCTTTCCTGCGTTATCCCCTGA
TTCTGTGGATAACCGTATTACCGCCTTTGAGTGAGCTGATACCGCTCGCCGCAGCCGAACGACCGAGCGC
AGCGAGTCAGTGAGCGAGGAAGCGGAAGAGCGCCTGATGCGGTATTTTCTCCTTACGCATCTGTGCGGTA
TTTCACACCGCAGACCAGCCGCGTAACCTGGCAAAATCGGTTACGGTTGAGTAATAAATGGATGCCCTGC
GTAAGCGGGTGTGGGCGGACAATAAAGTCTTAAACTGAACAAAATAGATCTAAACTATGACAATAAAGTC
TTAAACTAGACAGAATAGTTGTAAACTGAAATCAGTCCAGTTATGCTGTGAAAAAGCATACTGGACTTTT
GTTATGGCTAAAGCAAACTCTTCATTTTCTGAAGTGCAAATTGCCCGTCGTATTAAAGAGGGGCGTGGCC
AAGGGCATGGTAAAGACTATATTCGCGGCGTTGTGACAATTTACCGAACAACTCCGCGGCCGGGAAGCCG
ATCTCGGCTTGAACGAATTGTTAGGTGGCGGTACTTGGGTCGATATCAAAGTGCATCACTTCTTCCCGTA
TGCCCAACTTTGTATAGAGAGCCACTGCGGGATCGTCACCGTAATCTGCTTGCACGTAGATCACATAAGC
ACCAAGCGCGTTGGCCTCATGCTTGAGGAGATTGATGAGCGCGGTGGCAATGCCCTGCCTCCGGTGCTCG
CCGGAGACTGCGAGATCATAGATATAGATCTCACTACGCGGCTGCTCAAACCTGGGCAGAACGTAAGCCG
CGAGAGCGCCAACAACCGCTTCTTGGTCGAAGGCAGCAAGCGCGATGAATGTCTTACTACGGAGCAAGTT
CCCGAGGTAATCGGAGTCCGGCTGATGTTGGGAGTAGGTGGCTACGTCTCCGAACTCACGACCGAAAAGA
TCAAGAGCAGCCCGCATGGATTTGACTTGGTCAGGGCCGAGCCTACATGTGCGAATGATGCCCATACTTG
AGCCACCTAACTTTGTTTTAGGGCGACTGCCCTGCTGCGTAACATCGTTGCTGCTGCGTAACATCGTTGC
TGCTCCATAACATCAAACATCGACCCACGGCGTAACGCGCTTGCTGCTTGGATGCCCGAGGCATAGACTG
TACAAAAAAACAGTCATAACAAGCCATGAAAACCGCCACTGCGCCGTTACCACCGCTGCGTTCGGTCAAG
GTTCTGGACCAGTTGCGTGAGCGCATACGCTACTTGCATTACAGTTTACGAACCGAACAGGCTTATGTCA
ACTGGGTTCGTGCCTTCATCCGTTTCCACGGTGTGCGTCACCCGGCAACCTTGGGCAGCAGCGAAGTCGA
GGCATTTCTGTCCTGGCTGGCGAACGAGCGCAAGGTTTCGGTCTCCACGCATCGTCAGGCATTGGCGGCC
TTGCTGTTCTTCTACGGCAAGGTGCTGTGCACGGATCTGCCCTGGCTTCAGGAGATCGGAAGACCTCGGC
CGTCGCGGCGCTTGCCGGTGGTGCTGACCCCGGATGAAGTGGTTCGCATCCTCGGTTTTCTGGAAGGCGA
GCATCGTTTGTTCGCCCAGGACTCTAGCTATAGTTCTAGTGGTTGGCTACGTATACTCCGGAATATTAAT
AGATCATGGAGATAATTAAAATGATAACCATCTCGCAAATAAATAAGTATTTTACTGTTTTCGTAACAGT
TTTGTAATAAAAAAACCTATAAATATTCCGGATTATTCATACCGTCCCACCATCGGGCGCGGATCCCGGT
CCGAAGCGCGCGGAATTCAAAGGCCTACGTCGACGAGCTCACTAGTCGCGGCCGCGAACCTGGTCCCAGA
GGAGCTTGACTGACCATAAAAATGAGTACTGCAGATGCACTTGATGATGAAAACACATTTAAAATATTAG
TTGCAACAGATATTCATCTTGGATTTATGGAGAAAGATGCAGTCAGAGGAAATGATACGTTTGTAACACT
CGATGAAATTTTAAGACTTGCCCAGGAAAATGAAGTGGATTTTATTTTGTTAGGTGGTGATCTTTTTCAT
GAAAATAAGCCCTCAAGGAAAACATTACATACCTGCCTCGAGTTATTAAGAAAATATTGTATGGGTGATC
GGCCTGTCCAGTTTGAAATTCTCAGTGATCAGTCAGTCAACTTTGGTTTTAGTAAGTTTCCATGGGTGAA
CTATCAAGATGGCAACCTCAACATTTCAATTCCAGTGTTTAGTATTCATGGCAATCATGACGATCCCACA
GGGGCAGATGCACTTTGTGCCTTGGACATTTTAAGTTGTGCTGGATTTGTAAATCACTTTGGACGTTCAA
TGTCTGTGGAGAAGATAGACATTAGTCCGGTTTTGCTTCAAAAAGGAAGCACAAAGATTGCGCTATATGG
TTTAGGATCCATTCCAGATGAAAGGCTCTATCGAATGTTTGTCAATAAAAAAGTAACAATGTTGAGACCA
AAGGAAGATGAGAACTCTTGGTTTAACTTATTTGTGATTCATCAGAACAGGAGTAAACATGGAAGTACTA
ACTTCATTCCAGAACAATTTTTGGATGACTTCATTGATCTTGTTATCTGGGGCCATGAACATGAGTGTAA
AATAGCTCCAACCAAAAATGAACAACAGCTGTTTTATATCTCACAACCTGGAAGCTCAGTGGTTACTTCT
CTTTCCCCAGGAGAAGCTGTAAAGAAACATGTTGGTTTGCTGCGTATTAAAGGGAGGAAGATGAATATGC
ATAAAATTCCTCTTCACACAGTGCGGCAGTTTTTCATGGAGGATATTGTTCTAGCTAATCATCCAGACAT
TTTTAACCCAGATAATCCTAAAGTAACCCAAGCCATACAAAGCTTCTGTTTGGAGAAGATTGAAGAAATG
CTTGAAAATGCTGAACGGGAACGTCTGGGTAATTCTCACCAGCCAGAGAAGCCTCTTGTACGACTGCGAG
TGGACTATAGTGGAGGTTTTGAACCTTTCAGTGTTCTTCGCTTTAGCCAGAAATTTGTGGATCGGGTAGC
TAATCCAAAAGACATTATCCATTTTTTCAGGCATAGAGAACAAAAGGAAAAAACAGGAGAAGAGATCAAC
TTTGGGAAACTTATCACAAAGCCTTCAGAAGGAACAACTTTAAGGGTAGAAGATCTTGTAAAACAGTACT
TTCAAACCGCAGAGAAGAATGTGCAGCTCTCACTGCTAACAGAAAGAGGGATGGGTGAAGCAGTACAAGA
ATTTGTGGACAAGGAGGAGAAAGATGCCATTGAGGAATTAGTGAAATACCAGTTGGAAAAAACACAGCGA
TTTCTTAAAGAACGTCACATTGATGCCCTCGAAGACAAAATCGATGAGGAGGTACGTCGTTTCAGAGAAA
CCAGACAAAAAAATACTAATGAAGAAGATGATGAAGTCCGTGAGGCTATGACCAGGGCCAGAGCACTCAG
ATCTCAGTCAGAGGAGTCTGCTTCTGCCTTTAGTGCTGATGACCTTATGAGTATAGATTTAGCAGAACAG
ATGGCTAATGACTCTGATGATAGCATCTCAGCAGCAACCAACAAAGGAAGAGGCCGAGGAAGAGGTCGAA
GAGGTGGAAGAGGGCAGAATTCAGCATCGAGAGGAGGGTCTCAAAGAGGAAGAGCAGACACTGGTCTGGA
GACTTCTACCCGTAGCAGGAACTCAAAGACTGCTGTGTCAGCATCTAGAAATATGTCTATTATAGATGCC
TTTAAATCTACAAGACAGCAGCCTTCCCGAAATGTCACTACTAAGAATTATTCAGAGGTGATTGAGGTAG
ATGAATCAGATGTGGAAGAAGACATTTTTCCTACCACTTCAAAGACAGATCAAAGGTGGTCCAGCACATC
ATCCAGCAAAATCATGTCCCAGAGTCAAGTATCGAAAGGGGTTGATTTTGAATCAAGTGAGGATGATGAT
GATGATCCTTTTATGAACACTAGTTCTTTAAGAAGAAATAGAAGACTCGGAGCAGACTACAAGGACGATG
ACGATAAATAGGGTACCAAGCTTGTCGAGAAGTACTAGAGGATCATAATCAGCCATACCACATTTGTAGA
GGTTTTACTTGCTTTAAAAAACCTCCCACACCTCCCCCTGAACCTGAAACATAAAATGAATGCAATTGTT
GTTGTTAACTTGTTTATTGCAGCTTATAATGGTTACAAATAAAGCAATAGCATCACAAATTTCACAAATA
AAGCATTTTTTTCACTGCATTCTAGTTGTGGTTTGTCCAAACTCATCAATGTATCTTATCATGTCTGGAT
CTGATCACTGCTTGAGCCTAGGAGATCCGAACCAGATAAGTGAAATCTAGTTCCAAACTATTTTGTCATT
TTTAATTTTCGTATTAGCTTACGACGCTACACCCAGTTCCCATCTATTTTGTCACTCTTCCCTAAATAAT
CCTTAAAAACTCCATTTCCACCCCTCCCAGTTCCCAACTATTTTGTCCGCCCACAGCGGGGCATTTTTCT
TCCTGTTATGTTTTTAATCAAACATCCTGCCAACTCCATGTGACAAACCGTCATCTTCGGCTACTTTTTC
TCTGTCACAGAATGAAAATTTTTCTGTCATCTCTTCGTTATTAATGTTTGTAATTGACTGAATATCAACG
CTTATTTGCAGCCTGAATGGCGAATGG
Features (pLannotate 1.2.2; 15 found; start..end, strand, type, name):
      2..457     +  rep_origin     f1 ori (sequence partly withheld): f1 bacteriophage origin of replication; arrow indicates direction of (+) strand synthesis
    484..588     +  promoter       AmpR promoter: bla
    589..1449    +  CDS            AmpR: β-lactamase; bla; confers resistance to ampicillin, carbenicillin, and related antibiotics
   1620..2208    +  rep_origin     ori: high-copy-number ColE1/pMB1/pBR322/pUC origin of replication
   2394..2443    -  misc_feature   bom (fragment): basis of mobility region from pBR322
   2511..2735    -  mobile_element Tn7R: mini-Tn7 element (right end of the Tn7 transposon) Tn7
   2802..3335    -  CDS            GmR: gentamycin acetyltransferase; aacC1; confers resistance to gentamycin
   3524..3552    -  promoter       Pc promoter: intI1 (promoter lies within the coding sequence); class 1 integron promoter
   3530..3877    -  CDS            YPR2_ECOLX (fragment): Protein predicted: Swiss-Prot protein existence level 4. From Escherichia coli.
   3904..3995    +  promoter       polyhedrin promoter: polh from Autographa californica; promoter for the baculovirus polyhedrin gene
   4133..6256    +  CDS            MRE11: MRE11_HUMAN - Also known as HNGS1, MRE11A. Experimental evidence at protein level: Swiss-Prot protein existence level 1. Component of the MRN complex, which plays a central role in double-strand break (DSB) repair, DNA recombination, maintenance of telomere integrity and meiosis (PubMed:9651580, PubMed:9590181, PubMed:9705271, PubMed:11741547, PubMed:29670289). The complex possesses single-strand endonuclease activity and double-strand- specific 3'-5' exonuclease activity, which are provided by MRE11 (PubMed:9651580, PubMed:9590181, PubMed:9705271, PubMed:11741547, PubMed:29670289). RAD50 may
   6322..6405    +  CDS            large T antigen (fragment): large T antigen from SV40 (simian virus 40)
   6428..6562    +  polyA_signal   SV40 poly(A) signal: SV40 polyadenylation signal
   6591..6756    -  mobile_element Tn7L: mini-Tn7 element (left end of the Tn7 transposon) Tn7
   6919..6935    +  CDS            lacZα (fragment): LacZα fragment of β-galactosidase; lacZ fragment
