>Addgene plasmid #113308 | pTP813 | addgene full sequence | sequence record 222359 | Addgene NGS Result
G
[124 nt withheld, positions 2-125]
C
[91 nt withheld, positions 127-217]
A
[49 nt withheld, positions 219-267]
CCTTTGACGTTGGAGTCCACGTTCTT
[37 nt withheld, positions 294-330]
ACCCTATCTCGGTCTATTCTTTTGATTTATAAGGGATTTTGCCGATTTCGGCCTATTGGTTAAAAAATGA
GCTGATTTAACAAAAATTTAACGCGAATTTTAACAAAATATTAACGCTTACAATTTAGGTGGCACTTTTC
GGGGAAATGTGCGCGGAACCCCTATTTGTTTATTTTTCTAAATACATTCAAATATGTATCCGCTCATGAG
ACAATAACCCTGATAAATGCTTCAATAATATTGAAAAAGGAAGAGTATGAGTATTCAACATTTCCGTGTC
GCCCTTATTCCCTTTTTTGCGGCATTTTGCCTTCCTGTTTTTGCTCACCCAGAAACGCTGGTGAAAGTAA
AAGATGCTGAAGATCAGTTGGGTGCACGAGTGGGTTACATCGAACTGGATCTCAACAGCGGTAAGATCCT
TGAGAGTTTTCGCCCCGAAGAACGTTTTCCAATGATGAGCACTTTTAAAGTTCTGCTATGTGGCGCGGTA
TTATCCCGTATTGACGCCGGGCAAGAGCAACTCGGTCGCCGCATACACTATTCTCAGAATGACTTGGTTG
AGTACTCACCAGTCACAGAAAAGCATCTTACGGATGGCATGACAGTAAGAGAATTATGCAGTGCTGCCAT
AACCATGAGTGATAACACTGCGGCCAACTTACTTCTGACAACGATCGGAGGACCGAAGGAGCTAACCGCT
TTTTTGCACAACATGGGGGATCATGTAACTCGCCTTGATCGTTGGGAACCGGAGCTGAATGAAGCCATAC
CAAACGACGAGCGTGACACCACGATGCCTGTAGCAATGGCAACAACGTTGCGCAAACTATTAACTGGCGA
ACTACTTACTCTAGCTTCCCGGCAACAATTAATAGACTGGATGGAGGCGGATAAAGTTGCAGGACCACTT
CTGCGCTCGGCCCTTCCGGCTGGCTGGTTTATTGCTGATAAATCTGGAGCCGGTGAGCGTGGGTCTCGCG
GTATCATTGCAGCACTGGGGCCAGATGGTAAGCCCTCCCGTATCGTAGTTATCTACACGACGGGGAGTCA
GGCAACTATGGATGAACGAAATAGACAGATCGCTGAGATAGGTGCCTCACTGATTAAGCATTGGTAACTG
TCAGACCAAGTTTACTCATATATACTTTAGATTGATTTAAAACTTCATTTTTAATTTAAAAGGATCTAGG
TGAAGATCCTTTTTGATAATCTCATGACCAAAATCCCTTAACGTGAGTTTTCGTTCCACTGAGCGTCAGA
CCCCGTAGAAAAGATCAAAGGATCTTCTTGAGATCCTTTTTTTCTGCGCGTAATCTGCTGCTTGCAAACA
AAAAAACCACCGCTACCAGCGGTGGTTTGTTTGCCGGATCAAGAGCTACCAACTCTTTTTCCGAAGGTAA
CTGGCTTCAGCAGAGCGCAGATACCAAATACTGTTCTTCTAGTGTAGCCGTAGTTAGGCCACCACTTCAA
GAACTCTGTAGCACCGCCTACATACCTCGCTCTGCTAATCCTGTTACCAGTGGCTGCTGCCAGTGGCGAT
AAGTCGTGTCTTACCGGGTTGGACTCAAGACGATAGTTACCGGATAAGGCGCAGCGGTCGGGCTGAACGG
GGGGTTCGTGCACACAGCCCAGCTTGGAGCGAACGACCTACACCGAACTGAGATACCTACAGCGTGAGCT
ATGAGAAAGCGCCACGCTTCCCGAAGGGAGAAAGGCGGACAGGTATCCGGTAAGCGGCAGGGTCGGAACA
GGAGAGCGCACGAGGGAGCTTCCAGGGGGAAACGCCTGGTATCTTTATAGTCCTGTCGGGTTTCGCCACC
TCTGACTTGAGCGTCGATTTTTGTGATGCTCGTCAGGGGGGCGGAGCCTATGGAAAAACGCCAGCAACGC
GGCCTTTTTACGGTTCCTGGCCTTTTGCTGGCCTTTTGCTCACATGTTCTTTCCTGCGTTATCCCCTGAT
TCTGTGGATAACCGTATTACCGCCTTTGAGTGAGCTGATACCGCTCGCCGCAGCCGAACGACCGAGCGCA
GCGAGTCAGTGAGCGAGGAAGCGGAAGAGCGCCTGATGCGGTATTTTCTCCTTACGCATCTGTGCGGTAT
TTCACACCGCATAGACCAGCCGCGTAACCTGGCAAAATCGGTTACGGTTGAGTAATAAATGGATGCCCTG
CGTAAGCGGGTGTGGGCGGACAATAAAGTCTTAAACTGAACAAAATAGATCTAAACTATGACAATAAAGT
CTTAAACTAGACAGAATAGTTGTAAACTGAAATCAGTCCAGTTATGCTGTGAAAAAGCATACTGGACTTT
TGTTATGGCTAAAGCAAACTCTTCATTTTCTGAAGTGCAAATTGCCCGTCGTATTAAAGAGGGGCGTGGC
CAAGGGCATGGTAAAGACTATATTCGCGGCGTTGTGACAATTTACCGAACAACTCCGCGGCCGGGAAGCC
GATCTCGGCTTGAACGAATTGTTAGGTGGCGGTACTTGGGTCGATATCAAAGTGCATCACTTCTTCCCGT
ATGCCCAACTTTGTATAGAGAGCCACTGCGGGATCGTCACCGTAATCTGCTTGCACGTAGATCACATAAG
CACCAAGCGCGTTGGCCTCATGCTTGAGGAGATTGATGAGCGCGGTGGCAATGCCCTGCCTCCGGTGCTC
GCCGGAGACTGCGAGATCATAGATATAGATCTCACTACGCGGCTGCTCAAACTTGGGCAGAACGTAAGCC
GCGAGAGCGCCAACAACCGCTTCTTGGTCGAAGGCAGCAAGCGCGATGAATGTCTTACTACGGAGCAAGT
TCCCGAGGTAATCGGAGTCCGGCTGATGTTGGGAGTAGGTGGCTACGTCTCCGAACTCACGACCGAAAAG
ATCAAGAGCAGCCCGCATGGATTTGACTTGGTCAGGGCCGAGCCTACATGTGCGAATGATGCCCATACTT
GAGCCACCTAACTTTGTTTTAGGGCGACTGCCCTGCTGCGTAACATCGTTGCTGCTCCATAACATCGTTG
CTGCTCCATAACATCAAACATCGACCCACGGCGTAACGCGCTTGCTGCTTGGATGCCCGAGGCATAGACT
GTACAAAAAAACAGTCATAACAAGCCATGAAAACCGCCACTGCGCCGTTACCACCGCTGCGTTCGGTCAA
GGTTCTGGACCAGTTGCGTGAGCGCATACGCTACTTGCATTACAGTTTACGAACCGAACAGGCTTATGTC
AACTGGGTTCGTGCCTTCATCCGTTTCCACGGTGTGCGTCACCCGGCAACCTTGGGCAGCAGCGAAGTCG
AGGCATTTCTGTCCTGGCTGGCGAACGAGCGCAAGGTTTCGGTCTCCACGCATCGTCAGGCATTGGCGGC
CTTGCTGTTCTTCTACGGCAAGGTGCTGTGCACGGATCTGCCCTGGCTTCAGGAGATCGGAAGACCTCGG
CCGTCGCGGCGCTTGCCGGTGGTGCTGACCCCGGATGAAGTGGTTCGCATCCTCGGTTTTCTGGAAGGCG
AGCATCGTTTGTTCGCCCAGGACTCTAGCTATAGTTCTAGTGGTTGGCTACGTATACTCCGGAATATTAA
TAGATCATGGAGATAATTAAAATGATAACCATCTCGCAAATAAATAAGTATTTTACTGTTTTCGTAACAG
TTTTGTAATAAAAAAACCTATAAATATTCCGGATTATTCATACCGTCCCACCATCGGGCGCGGATCCCGG
TCCGAAGCGCGCGGAATTCAAAGGCCTACGTCGACGAGCTCACTAGTCGCGGCCGCGAACCTGGTCCCAG
AGGAGCTTGACTGACCATAAAAATGAGTACTGCAGATGCACTTGATGATGAAAACACATTTAAAATATTA
GTTGCAACAGATATTCATCTTGGATTTATGGAGAAAGATGCAGTCAGAGGAAATGATACGTTTGTAACAC
TCGATGAAATTTTAAGACTTGCCCAGGAAAATGAAGTGGATTTTATTTTGTTAGGTGGTGATCTTTTTCA
TGAAAATAAGCCCTCAAGGAAAACATTACATACCTGCCTCGAGTTATTAAGAAAATATTGTATGGGTGAT
CGGCCTGTCCAGTTTGAAATTCTCAGTGATCAGTCAGTCAACTTTGGTTTTAGTAAGTTTCCATGGGTGA
ACTATCAAGATGGCAACCTCAACATTTCAATTCCAGTGTTTAGTATTCATGGCAATCATGACGATCCCAC
AGGGGCAGATGCACTTTGTGCCTTGGACATTTTAAGTTGTGCTGGATTTGTAAATCACTTTGGACGTTCA
ATGTCTGTGGAGAAGATAGACATTAGTCCGGTTTTGCTTCAAAAAGGAAGCACAAAGATTGCGCTATATG
GTTTAGGATCCATTCCAGATGAAAGGCTCTATCGAATGTTTGTCAATAAAAAAGTAACAATGTTGAGACC
AAAGGAAGATGAGAACTCTTGGTTTAACTTATTTGTGATTCATCAGAACAGGAGTAAACATGGAAGTACT
AACTTCATTCCAGAACAATTTTTGGATGACTTCATTGATCTTGTTATCTGGGGCCATGAACATGAGTGTA
AAATAGCTCCAACCAAAAATGAACAACAGCTGTTTTATATCTCACAACCTGGAAGCTCAGTGGTTACTTC
TCTTTCCCCAGGAGAAGCTGTAAAGAAACATGTTGGTTTGCTGCGTATTAAAGGGAGGAAGATGAATATG
CATAAAATTCCTCTTCACACAGTGCGGCAGTTTTTCATGGAGGATATTGTTCTAGCTAATCATCCAGACA
TTTTTAACCCAGATAATCCTAAAGTAACCCAAGCCATACAAAGCTTCTGTTTGGAGAAGATTGAAGAAAT
GCTTGAAAATGCTGAACGGGAACGTCTGGGTAATTCTCACCAGCCAGAGAAGCCTCTTGTACGACTGCGA
GTGGACTATAGTGGAGGTTTTGAACCTTTCAGTGTTCTTCGCTTTAGCCAGAAATTTGTGGATCGGGTAG
CTAATCCAAAAGACATTATCCATTTTTTCAGGCATAGAGAACAAAAGGAAAAAACAGGAGAAGAGATCAA
CTTTGGGAAACTTATCACAAAGCCTTCAGAAGGAACAACTTTAAGGGTAGAAGATCTTGTAAAACAGTAC
TTTCAAACCGCAGAGAAGAATGTGCAGCTCTCACTGCTAACAGAAAGAGGGATGGGTGAAGCAGTACAAG
AATTTGTGGACAAGGAGGAGAAAGATGCCATTGAGGAATTAGTGAAATACCAGTTGGAAAAAACACAGCG
ATTTCTTAAAGAACGTCACATTGATGCCCTCGAAGACAAAATCGATGAGGAGGTACGTCGTTTCAGAGAA
ACCAGACAAAAAAATACTAATGAAGAAGATGATGAAGTCCGTGAGGCTATGACCAGGGCCAGAGCACTCA
GATCTCAGTCAGAGGAGTCTGCTTCTGCCTTTAGTGCTGATGACCTTATGAGTATAGATTTAGCAGAACA
GATGGCTAATGACTCTGATGATAGCATCTCAGCAGCAACCAACAAAGGAAGAGGCCGAGGAAGAGGTCGA
AGAGGTGGAAGAGGGCAGAATTCAGCATCGAGAGGAGGGTCTCAAAGAGGAAGAGCAGACACTGGTCTGG
AGACTTCTACCCGTAGCAGGAACTCAAAGACTGCTGTGTCAGCATCTAGAAATATGTCTATTATAGATGC
CTTTAAATCTACAAGACAGCAGCCTTCCCGAAATGTCACTACTAAGAATTATTCAGAGGTGATTGAGGTA
GATGAATCAGATGTGGAAGAAGACATTTTTCCTACCACTTCAAAGACAGATCAAAGGTGGTCCAGCACAT
CATCCAGCAAAATCATGTCCCAGAGTCAAGTATCGAAAGGGGTTGATTTTGAATCAAGTGAGGATGATGA
TGATGATCCTTTTATGAACACTAGTTCTTTAAGAAGAAATAGAAGACTCGGAGCAGACTACAAGGACGAT
GACGATAAATAGGGTACCAAGCTTGTCGAGAAGTACTAGAGGATCATAATCAGCCATACCACATTTGTAG
AGGTTTTACTTGCTTTAAAAAACCTCCCACACCTCCCCCTGAACCTGAAACATAAAATGAATGCAATTGT
TGTTGTTAACTTGTTTATTGCAGCTTATAATGGTTACAAATAAAGCAATAGCATCACAAATTTCACAAAT
AAAGCATTTTTTTCACTGCATTCTAGTTGTGGTTTGTCCAAACTCATCAATGTATCTTATCATGTCTGGA
TCTGATCACTGCTTGAGCCTAGGAGATCCGAACCAGATAAGTGAAATCTAGTTCCAAACTATTTTGTCAT
TTTTAATTTTCGTATTAGCTTACGACGCTACACCCAGTTCCCATCTATTTTGTCACTCTTCCCTAAATAA
TCCTTAAAAACTCCATTTCCACCCCTCCCAGTTCCCAACTATTTTGTCCGCCCACAGCGGGGCATTTTTC
TTCCTGTTATGTTTTTAATCAAACATCCTGCCAACTCCATGTGACAAACCGTCATCTTCGGCTACTTTTT
CTCTGTCACAGAATGAAAATTTTTCTGTCATCTCTTCGTTATTAATGTTTGTAATTGACTGAATATCAAC
GCTTATTTGCAGCCTGAATGGCGAATGG
Features (pLannotate 1.2.2; 15 found; start..end, strand, type, name):
      2..456     +  rep_origin     f1 ori (sequence partly withheld): f1 bacteriophage origin of replication; arrow indicates direction of (+) strand synthesis
    482..586     +  promoter       AmpR promoter: bla
    587..1447    +  CDS            AmpR: β-lactamase; bla; confers resistance to ampicillin, carbenicillin, and related antibiotics
   1618..2206    +  rep_origin     ori: high-copy-number ColE1/pMB1/pBR322/pUC origin of replication
   2392..2443    -  misc_feature   bom (fragment): basis of mobility region from pBR322
   2511..2735    -  mobile_element Tn7R: mini-Tn7 element (right end of the Tn7 transposon) Tn7
   2802..3335    -  CDS            GmR: gentamycin acetyltransferase; aacC1; confers resistance to gentamycin
   3524..3552    -  promoter       Pc promoter: intI1 (promoter lies within the coding sequence); class 1 integron promoter
   3530..3877    -  CDS            YPR2_ECOLX (fragment): Protein predicted: Swiss-Prot protein existence level 4. From Escherichia coli.
   3904..3995    +  promoter       polyhedrin promoter: polh from Autographa californica; promoter for the baculovirus polyhedrin gene
   4133..6256    +  CDS            MRE11: MRE11_HUMAN - Also known as HNGS1, MRE11A. Experimental evidence at protein level: Swiss-Prot protein existence level 1. Component of the MRN complex, which plays a central role in double-strand break (DSB) repair, DNA recombination, maintenance of telomere integrity and meiosis (PubMed:9651580, PubMed:9590181, PubMed:9705271, PubMed:11741547, PubMed:29670289). The complex possesses single-strand endonuclease activity and double-strand- specific 3'-5' exonuclease activity, which are provided by MRE11 (PubMed:9651580, PubMed:9590181, PubMed:9705271, PubMed:11741547, PubMed:29670289). RAD50 may
   6322..6405    +  CDS            large T antigen (fragment): large T antigen from SV40 (simian virus 40)
   6428..6562    +  polyA_signal   SV40 poly(A) signal: SV40 polyadenylation signal
   6591..6756    -  mobile_element Tn7L: mini-Tn7 element (left end of the Tn7 transposon) Tn7
   6919..6935    +  CDS            lacZα (fragment): LacZα fragment of β-galactosidase; lacZ fragment
