[The description below was written by a language model from this plasmid's Addgene catalogue record and pLannotate feature annotations shown in this document.]
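Description:
pTP813 is a baculovirus transfer (donor) plasmid built on the pFastBac1 backbone for producing human Mre11 in insect cells. In E. coli it is maintained as a high-copy plasmid through a ColE1/pUC-type origin and selected with ampicillin via the β-lactamase gene; an f1 phage origin is also present. Both the depositor's sequence and the repository's sequencing result are 6,938 nt and yield essentially identical feature maps.

The payload sits between the left and right ends of a mini-Tn7 element. Within these Tn7L and Tn7R boundaries are a gentamicin acetyltransferase gene driven by the Pc integron promoter and, in the opposite orientation, the expression cassette: the Autographa californica polyhedrin promoter, the full-length human MRE11 coding sequence, and an SV40 polyadenylation signal (with a short flanking SV40 large T antigen fragment that is part of that region). The catalogue entry lists a C-terminal Flag tag on the insert, useful for detection and affinity purification, although the tag is not separately annotated in the feature tables; the cloning sites used are not recorded. In this type of system, the mini-Tn7 segment is transposed into a baculovirus shuttle genome (bacmid) carried in a specialised E. coli strain, with gentamicin resistance marking the transposed cassette. The resulting recombinant bacmid is used to generate virus that drives strong, very late polyhedrin-promoter expression in infected insect cells.

MRE11 supplies the nuclease activities of the Mre11/Rad50/Nbs1 complex involved in DNA double-strand break repair. The construct serves to produce recombinant human Mre11, and the associated work concerned the biochemistry of Mre11/Rad50 complexes.
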