Addgene plasmid #113308: pTP813
Purpose: human Mre11 in baculovirus transfer vector
Depositing lab: Tanya Paull. Depositing organization: University of Texas at Austin. Publication: Rad50 adenylate kinase activity regulates DNA tethering by Mre11/Rad50 complexes. Bhaskara V, Dupre A, Lengsfeld B, Hopkins BB, Chan A, Lee JH, Zhang X, Gautier J, Zakian V, Paull TT. Mol Cell. 2007 Mar 9;25(5):647-61. doi: 10.1016/j.molcel.2007.01.028. PubMed 17349953.
Backbone
  Vector backbone: pFastBac1
  Backbone manufacturer: Invitrogen
  Vector type: Insect Expression
  Selectable markers: Gentamicin
Growth in bacteria
  Bacterial resistance: Ampicillin, 100 μg/mL
  Growth temperature: 37°C
  Growth strain: DH5alpha
  Copy number: High Copy
Gene/Insert
  Gene/Insert name: Mre11
  Species: H. sapiens (human)
  Entrez Gene: MRE11 (a.k.a. ATLD, HNGS1, MRE11A, MRE11B)
  Promoter: polyhedrin
  Tag / fusion protein: Flag (C terminal on insert)
  Cloning method: Restriction Enzyme; 5′ cloning site unknown (unknown if destroyed); 3′ cloning site unknown (unknown if destroyed)
  Sequencing primers: 5′ unknown
Terms and licenses: Academic/Nonprofit Terms; Industry Terms: Not Available to Industry
How to cite: pTP813 was a gift from Tanya Paull (Addgene plasmid # 113308 ; http://n2t.net/addgene:113308 ; RRID:Addgene_113308)
